>Addgene plasmid #50903 | pcDNA3.1 Flag YFP hNKCC1 C723S C724V I725C (NT538) | depositor full sequence | sequence record 76376 | Full Sequence
GCTAGCCCGGGCACGGCCGCCACCATGGGAGACTACAAAGACCATGACGGTGATTATAAAGATCACGACA
TCGACTACAAGGATGACGATGACAAGGGTGACCCTACCGTCAGCAAGGGCGAGGAGCTGTTCACCGGGGT
GGTGCCCATCCTGGTCGAGCTGGACGGCGACGTAAACGGCCACAAGTTCAGCGTGTCCGGCGAGGGCGAG
GGCGATGCCACCTACGGCAAGCTGACCCTGAAGTTCATCTGCACCACCGGCAAGCTGCCCGTGCCCTGGC
CCACCCTCGTGACCACCTTCGGCTACGGCCTGATGTGCTTCGCCCGCTACCCCGACCACATGAAGCAGCA
CGACTTCTTCAAGTCCGCCATGCCCGAAGGCTACGTCCAGGAGCGCACCATCTTCTTCAAGGACGACGGC
AACTACAAGACCCGCGCCGAGGTGAAGTTCGAGGGCGACACCCTGGTGAACCGCATCGAGCTGAAGGGCA
TCGACTTCAAGGAGGACGGCAACATCCTAGGGCACAAGCTGGAGTACAACTACAACAGCCACAACGTTTA
TATCATGGCCGACAAGCAGAAGAACGGCATCAAGGTGAACTTCAAGATCCGCCACAACATCGAGGACGGC
AGCGTGCAGCTCGCCGACCACTACCAGCAGAACACCCCCATCGGCGACGGCCCCGTGCTGCTGCCCGACA
ACCACTACCTGAGCTACCAGTCCAAACTGAGCAAAGACCCCAACGAGAAGCGCGATCACATGGTCCTGCT
GGAGTTCGTGACCGCCGCCGGGATCACTCTCGGCATGGACGAGCTCTACAAGGGTGACCTGGAGCCGAGG
CCCACGGCTCCTAGCTCCGGCGCGCCAGGCCTCGCCGGAGTCGGCGAAACGCCGAGCGCCGCTGCGCTGG
CCGCAGCCAGGGTGGAACTGCCCGGAACCGCTGTGCCCTCGGTGCCGGAGGATGCTGCGCCCGCGAGCCG
GGACGGGGGCGGGGTCCGCGATGAGGGACCAGCCGCCGCCGGTGACGGCCTGGGCAGACCCTTGGGGCCT
ACCCCGAGCCAGAGCCGTTTCCAGGTGGACCTCGTTTCCGAGAACGCAGGGCGGGCTGCTGCTGCGGCGG
CGGCGGCTGCTGCGGCCGCCGCCGCTGCTGGTGCCGGGGCGGGGGCCAAGCAGACTCCTGCCGACGGGGA
AGCCAGCGGCGAGAGCGAGCCAGCTAAAGGCAGCGAGGAAGCCAAAGGCCGCTTCCGCGTTAACTTCGTA
GATCCTGCTGCCAGCTCGTCCGCAGAAGATAGCCTGTCAGATGCCGCCGGGGTCGGAGTCGATGGACCCA
ACGTGAGCTTCCAGAACGGCGGGGACACGGTACTGAGCGAGGGCAGCAGCCTCCATTCCGGTGGCGGCGG
CGGCTCCGGCCACCACCAGCACTACTATTATGATACCCACACCAACACCTACTATCTGCGCACCTTCGGC
CACAACACAATGGACGCGGTACCCAGGATCGACCACTACCGGCACACAGCCGCGCAGCTCGGCGAGAAGC
TGCTCCGGCCTAGCCTGGCCGAGCTGCATGACGAGCTGGAAAAGGAACCTTTTGAGGATGGCTTTGCAAA
TGGGGAAGAAAGCACTCCAACACGTGATGCTGTGGTCACGTACACGGCCGAAAGTAAAGGAGTCGTGAAG
TTTGGCTGGATCAAGGGTGTACTAGTACGTTGTATGTTAAACATTTGGGGTGTGATGCTTTTCATTCGTC
TCTCATGGATTGTGGGACAAGCTGGAATTGGTCTATCAGTCCTTGTAATAATGATGGCTACTGTTGTGAC
AACTATCACAGGATTGTCCACTAGCGCCATCGCAACTAATGGATTTGTAAGGGGAGGCGGCGCATATTAT
TTAATATCTAGAAGTCTAGGGCCTGAATTTGGTGGTGCCATTGGTCTAATCTTCGCCTTTGCCAACGCTG
TTGCTGTTGCTATGTATGTGGTTGGATTTGCAGAAACCGTGGTGGAGTTGCTGAAAGAACATTCCATTCT
TATGATAGATGAAATCAATGACATCCGGATTATTGGAGCCATTACAGTCGTGATTCTTTTAGGTATCTCA
GTAGCCGGTATGGAGTGGGAAGCAAAAGCTCAGATTGTTCTTTTGGTGATCCTACTTCTTGCTATTGGTG
ATTTCGTCATAGGAACATTTATCCCACTCGAGAGCAAGAAGCCAAAAGGGTTTTTTGGCTATAAATCTGA
AATCTTTAATGAGAACTTTGGCCCCGATTTTCGAGAAGAAGAAACTTTCTTTTCTGTATTTGCCATCTTT
TTTCCTGCTGCAACTGGAATTCTGGCTGGCGCAAATATCTCAGGTGATCTTGCAGATCCTCAGTCAGCCA
TACCCAAAGGAACACTCCTAGCCATTTTAATTACTACATTGGTTTATGTAGGAATTGCCGTGTCTGTAGG
TTCTTGTGTCGTACGCGATGCCACTGGTAATGTTAATGACACTATCGTAACAGAGCTAACAAACTGTACT
AGCGCAGCCTGCAAATTAAACTTTGATTTTTCATCTTGTGAATCCAGTCCTTGTAGCTACGGCCTAATGA
ACAACTTTCAGGTAATGAGTATGGTGTCAGGATTTACACCACTAATTTCCGCGGGCATATTCTCTGCCAC
TCTTTCTAGCGCATTAGCATCCCTAGTGAGTGCTCCCAAGATATTTCAGGCCCTATGTAAAGACAACATC
TACCCCGCTTTCCAGATGTTTGCTAAAGGTTATGGGAAAAATAATGAGCCATTACGTGGCTACATCTTAA
CATTCTTAATTGCACTTGGATTCATCTTAATTGCCGAACTGAATGTTATTGCACCAATTATCTCAAACTT
CTTCCTTGCCAGCTATGCCCTCATCAATTTTTCAGTATTCCATGCTTCACTGGCAAAAAGCCCAGGATGG
CGACCGGCATTTAAATACTACAATATGTGGATCTCACTTCTTGGAGCAATTCTTTCTGTGTGTGTAATGT
TCGTCATTAACTGGTGGGCTGCTTTGCTAACCTACGTGATAGTCCTTGGTCTCTATATTTATGTTACCTA
CAAAAAACCCGATGTGAATTGGGGATCCTCTACACAAGCCCTGACTTACCTCAATGCCCTGCAACATAGT
ATTAGGCTTTCTGGCGTGGAGGACCATGTGAAAAACTTTAGGCCACAGTGTCTTGTTATGACAGGAGCGC
CAAACTCACGGCCGGCCTTACTTCATCTTGTTCACGATTTCACAAAAAATGTTGGTTTGATGATCTGTGG
ACACGTACACATGGGACCACGCAGACAAGCCATGAAAGAAATGTCCATCGACCAAGCCAAATATCAGCGC
TGGCTTATTAAGAACAAAATGAAGGCTTTTTATGCACCAGTACATGCAGATGACCTCAGAGAAGGGGCCC
AATACTTGATGCAGGCTGCTGGCCTGGGCCGTATGAAGCCAAACACACTAGTCCTTGGATTTAAGAAAGA
TTGGTTGCAAGCAGATATGAGGGATGTGGATATGTACATAAACTTATTTCACGATGCTTTTGACATACAA
TATGGCGTAGTGGTTATTCGCCTAAAAGAAGGTCTGGATATTAGTCACCTGCAGGGACAAGAAGAATTAT
TGTCATCACAAGAGAAATCTCCTGGCACCAAGGATGTCGTAGTAAGTGTGGAATATAGTAAAAAGTCCGA
TTTAGATACTTCGAAACCCCTCAGTGAAAAACCAATTACCCATAAAGTCGAGGAAGAAGATGGCAAGACT
GCAACTCAACCACTGTTGAAAAAAGAATCCAAAGGCCCTATTGTGCCTTTGAATGTAGCTGACCAAAAGC
TTCTTGAAGCTAGTACACAGTTTCAGAAAAAACAAGGAAAGAATACTATTGATGTCTGGTGGCTTTTTGA
TGACGGAGGTCTGACCTTATTGATACCTTACCTTCTGACGACCAAGAAAAAATGGAAAGACTGTAAGATC
AGAGTATTCATTGGTGGAAAGATAAACAGAATAGACCATGACCGGAGAGCGATGGCTACTTTACTGAGCA
AGTTCAGAATCGATTTTTCTGACATCATGGTTCTAGGAGACATCAATACCAAACCAAAGAAAGAAAACAT
TATAGCTTTCGAGGAAATCATTGAGCCATACAGACTTCACGAAGATGATAAAGAGCAAGATATCGCAGAT
AAAATGAAAGAAGATGAACCCTGGCGAATAACAGATAATGAATTGGAGCTGTATAAGACCAAGACATACC
GGCAGATCAGGTTAAATGAGTTATTAAAGGAACATTCAAGCACAGCTAACATTATTGTGATGAGTTTACC
GGTCGCACGAAAGGGTGCCGTTTCTAGTGCTCTCTACATGGCATGGTTAGAAGCACTATCTAAGGATCTA
CCACCAATCCTACTAGTTCGTGGGAATCATCAGAGTGTCCTTACCTTCTATTCATAATTAATTAAGTTTA
AACCCGCTGATCAGCCTCGACTGTGCCTTCTAGTTGCCAGCCATCTGTTGTTTGCCCCTCCCCCGTGCCT
TCCTTGACCCTGGAAGGTGCCACTCCCACTGTCCTTTCCTAATAAAATGAGGAAATTGCATCGCATTGTC
TGAGTAGGTGTCATTCTATTCTGGGGGGTGGGGTGGGGCAGGACAGCAAGGGGGAGGATTGGGAAGACAA
TAGCAGGCATGCTGGGGATGCGGTGGGCTCTATGGCTTCTGAGGCGGAAAGAACCAGCTGGGGCTCTAGG
GGGTATCCCC
[124 nt withheld, positions 4771-4894]
C
[91 nt withheld, positions 4896-4986]
A
[49 nt withheld, positions 4988-5036]
CCTTTGACGTTGGAGTCCACGTTCTTT
[37 nt withheld, positions 5064-5100]
ACCCTATCTCGGTCTATTCTTTTGATTTATAAGGGATTTTGCCGATTTCGGCCTATTGGTTAAAAAATGA
GCTGATTTAACAAAAATTTAACGCGAATTAATTCTGTGGAATGTGTGTCAGTTAGGGTGTGGAAAGTCCC
CAGGCTCCCCAGCAGGCAGAAGTATGCAAAGCATGCATCTCAATTAGTCAGCAACCAGGTGTGGAAAGTC
CCCAGGCTCCCCAGCAGGCAGAAGTATGCAAAGCATGCATCTCAATTAGTCAGCAACCATAGTCCCGCCC
CTAACTCCGCCCATCCCGCCCCTAACTCCGCCCAGTTCCGCCCATTCTCCGCCCCATGGCTGACTAATTT
TTTTTATTTATGCAGAGGCCGAGGCCGCCTCTGCCTCTGAGCTATTCCAGAAGTAGTGAGGAGGCTTTTT
TGGAGGCCTAGGCTTTTGCAAAAAGCTCCCGGGAGCTTGTATATCCATTTTCGGATCTGATCAAGAGACA
GGATGAGGATCGTTTCGCATGATTGAACAAGATGGATTGCACGCAGGTTCTCCGGCCGCTTGGGTGGAGA
GGCTATTCGGCTATGACTGGGCACAACAGACAATCGGCTGCTCTGATGCCGCCGTGTTCCGGCTGTCAGC
GCAGGGGCGCCCGGTTCTTTTTGTCAAGACCGACCTGTCCGGTGCCCTGAATGAACTGCAGGACGAGGCA
GCGCGGCTATCGTGGCTGGCCACGACGGGCGTTCCTTGCGCAGCTGTGCTCGACGTTGTCACTGAAGCGG
GAAGGGACTGGCTGCTATTGGGCGAAGTGCCGGGGCAGGATCTCCTGTCATCTCACCTTGCTCCTGCCGA
GAAAGTATCCATCATGGCTGATGCAATGCGGCGGCTGCATACGCTTGATCCGGCTACCTGCCCATTCGAC
CACCAAGCGAAACATCGCATCGAGCGAGCACGTACTCGGATGGAAGCCGGTCTTGTCGATCAGGATGATC
TGGACGAAGAGCATCAGGGGCTCGCGCCAGCCGAACTGTTCGCCAGGCTCAAGGCGCGCATGCCCGACGG
CGAGGATCTCGTCGTGACCCATGGCGATGCCTGCTTGCCGAATATCATGGTGGAAAATGGCCGCTTTTCT
GGATTCATCGACTGTGGCCGGCTGGGTGTGGCGGACCGCTATCAGGACATAGCGTTGGCTACCCGTGATA
TTGCTGAAGAGCTTGGCGGCGAATGGGCTGACCGCTTCCTCGTGCTTTACGGTATCGCCGCTCCCGATTC
GCAGCGCATCGCCTTCTATCGCCTTCTTGACGAGTTCTTCTGAGCGGGACTCTGGGGTTCGAAATGACCG
ACCAAGCGACGCCCAACCTGCCATCACGAGATTTCGATTCCACCGCCGCCTTCTATGAAAGGTTGGGCTT
CGGAATCGTTTTCCGGGACGCCGGCTGGATGATCCTCCAGCGCGGGGATCTCATGCTGGAGTTCTTCGCC
CACCCCAACTTGTTTATTGCAGCTTATAATGGTTACAAATAAAGCAATAGCATCACAAATTTCACAAATA
AAGCATTTTTTTCACTGCATTCTAGTTGTGGTTTGTCCAAACTCATCAATGTATCTTATCATGTCTGTAT
ACCGTCGACCTCTAGCTAGAGCTTGGCGTAATCATGGTCATAGCTGTTTCCTGTGTGAAATTGTTATCCG
CTCACAATTCCACACAACATACGAGCCGGAAGCATAAAGTGTAAAGCCTGGGGTGCCTAATGAGTGAGCT
AACTCACATTAATTGCGTTGCGCTCACTGCCCGCTTTCCAGTCGGGAAACCTGTCGTGCCAGCTGCATTA
ATGAATCGGCCAACGCGCGGGGAGAGGCGGTTTGCGTATTGGGCGCTCTTCCGCTTCCTCGCTCACTGAC
TCGCTGCGCTCGGTCGTTCGGCTGCGGCGAGCGGTATCAGCTCACTCAAAGGCGGTAATACGGTTATCCA
CAGAATCAGGGGATAACGCAGGAAAGAACATGTGAGCAAAAGGCCAGCAAAAGGCCAGGAACCGTAAAAA
GGCCGCGTTGCTGGCGTTTTTCCATAGGCTCCGCCCCCCTGACGAGCATCACAAAAATCGACGCTCAAGT
CAGAGGTGGCGAAACCCGACAGGACTATAAAGATACCAGGCGTTTCCCCCTGGAAGCTCCCTCGTGCGCT
CTCCTGTTCCGACCCTGCCGCTTACCGGATACCTGTCCGCCTTTCTCCCTTCGGGAAGCGTGGCGCTTTC
TCATAGCTCACGCTGTAGGTATCTCAGTTCGGTGTAGGTCGTTCGCTCCAAGCTGGGCTGTGTGCACGAA
CCCCCCGTTCAGCCCGACCGCTGCGCCTTATCCGGTAACTATCGTCTTGAGTCCAACCCGGTAAGACACG
ACTTATCGCCACTGGCAGCAGCCACTGGTAACAGGATTAGCAGAGCGAGGTATGTAGGCGGTGCTACAGA
GTTCTTGAAGTGGTGGCCTAACTACGGCTACACTAGAAGAACAGTATTTGGTATCTGCGCTCTGCTGAAG
CCAGTTACCTTCGGAAAAAGAGTTGGTAGCTCTTGATCCGGCAAACAAACCACCGCTGGTAGCGGTTTTT
TTGTTTGCAAGCAGCAGATTACGCGCAGAAAAAAAGGATCTCAAGAAGATCCTTTGATCTTTTCTACGGG
GTCTGACGCTCAGTGGAACGAAAACTCACGTTAAGGGATTTTGGTCATGAGATTATCAAAAAGGATCTTC
ACCTAGATCCTTTTAAATTAAAAATGAAGTTTTAAATCAATCTAAAGTATATATGAGTAAACTTGGTCTG
ACAGTTACCAATGCTTAATCAGTGAGGCACCTATCTCAGCGATCTGTCTATTTCGTTCATCCATAGTTGC
CTGACTCCCCGTCGTGTAGATAACTACGATACGGGAGGGCTTACCATCTGGCCCCAGTGCTGCAATGATA
CCGCGAGACCCACGCTCACCGGCTCCAGATTTATCAGCAATAAACCAGCCAGCCGGAAGGGCCGAGCGCA
GAAGTGGTCCTGCAACTTTATCCGCCTCCATCCAGTCTATTAATTGTTGCCGGGAAGCTAGAGTAAGTAG
TTCGCCAGTTAATAGTTTGCGCAACGTTGTTGCCATTGCTACAGGCATCGTGGTGTCACGCTCGTCGTTT
GGTATGGCTTCATTCAGCTCCGGTTCCCAACGATCAAGGCGAGTTACATGATCCCCCATGTTGTGCAAAA
AAGCGGTTAGCTCCTTCGGTCCTCCGATCGTTGTCAGAAGTAAGTTGGCCGCAGTGTTATCACTCATGGT
TATGGCAGCACTGCATAATTCTCTTACTGTCATGCCATCCGTAAGATGCTTTTCTGTGACTGGTGAGTAC
TCAACCAAGTCATTCTGAGAATAGTGTATGCGGCGACCGAGTTGCTCTTGCCCGGCGTCAATACGGGATA
ATACCGCGCCACATAGCAGAACTTTAAAAGTGCTCATCATTGGAAAACGTTCTTCGGGGCGAAAACTCTC
AAGGATCTTACCGCTGTTGAGATCCAGTTCGATGTAACCCACTCGTGCACCCAACTGATCTTCAGCATCT
TTTACTTTCACCAGCGTTTCTGGGTGAGCAAAAACAGGAAGGCAAAATGCCGCAAAAAAGGGAATAAGGG
CGACACGGAAATGTTGAATACTCATACTCTTCCTTTTTCAATATTATTGAAGCATTTATCAGGGTTATTG
TCTCATGAGCGGATACATATTTGAATGTATTTAGAAAAATAAACAAATAGGGGTTCCGCGCACATTTCCC
CGAAAAGTGCCACCTGACGTCGACGGATCGGGAGATCTCCCGATCCCCTATGGTGCACTCTCAGTACAAT
CTGCTCTGATGCCGCATAGTTAAGCCAGTATCTGCTCCCTGCTTGTGTGTTGGAGGTCGCTGAGTAGTGC
GCGAGCAAAATTTAAGCTACAACAAGGCAAGGCTTGACCGACAATTGCATGAAGAATCTGCTTAGGGTTA
GGCGTTTTGCGCTGCTTCGCGATGTACGGGCCAGATATACGCGTTGACATTGATTATTGACTAGTTATTA
ATAGTAATCAATTACGGGGTCATTAGTTCATAGCCCATATATGGAGTTCCGCGTTACATAACTTACGGTA
AATGGCCCGCCTGGCTGACCGCCCAACGACCCCCGCCCATTGACGTCAATAATGACGTATGTTCCCATAG
TAACGCCAATAGGGACTTTCCATTGACGTCAATGGGTGGAGTATTTACGGTAAACTGCCCACTTGGCAGT
ACATCAAGTGTATCATATGCCAAGTACGCCCCCTATTGACGTCAATGACGGTAAATGGCCCGCCTGGCAT
TATGCCCAGTACATGACCTTATGGGACTTTCCTACTTGGCAGTACATCTACGTATTAGTCATCGCTATTA
CCATGGTGATGCGGTTTTGGCAGTACATCAATGGGCGTGGATAGCGGTTTGACTCACGGGGATTTCCAAG
TCTCCACCCCATTGACGTCAATGGGAGTTTGTTTTGGCACCAAAATCAACGGGACTTTCCAAAATGTCGT
AACAACTCCGCCCCATTGACGCAAATGGGCGGTAGGCGTGTACGGTGGGAGGTCTATATAAGCAGAGCTC
TCTGGCTAACTAGAGAACCCACTGCTTACTGGCTTATCGAAATTAATACGACTCACTATAGGGAGACCCA
AGCTG
Features (pLannotate 1.2.2; 22 found; start..end, strand, type, name):
     31..96      +  CDS            3xFLAG: three tandem FLAG® epitope tags, followed by an enterokinase cleavage site
    109..822     +  CDS            mCitrine: mCitrine is a basic (constitutively fluorescent) yellow fluorescent protein published in 2001, derived from Aequorea victoria.
    829..4464    +  CDS            SLC12A2: S12A2_HUMAN - Also known as NKCC1. Experimental evidence at protein level: Swiss-Prot protein existence level 1. Cation-chloride cotransporter which mediates the electroneutral transport of chloride, potassium and/or sodium ions across the membrane. Plays a vital role in the regulation of ionic balance and cell volume. From Homo sapiens (Human).
   4501..4725    +  polyA_signal   bGH poly(A) signal: bovine growth hormone polyadenylation signal
   4729..4750    +  promoter       SV40 promoter (fragment): SV40 enhancer and early promoter
   4771..5199    +  rep_origin     f1 ori (sequence partly withheld): f1 bacteriophage origin of replication; arrow indicates direction of (+) strand synthesis
   5213..5542    +  promoter       SV40 promoter: SV40 enhancer and early promoter
   5609..6400    +  CDS            neo: KKA2_KLEPN - Also known as kan, nptII. Experimental evidence at protein level: Swiss-Prot protein existence level 1. Resistance to kanamycin, neomycin, paromomycin, ribostamycin, butirosin and gentamicin B. From Klebsiella pneumoniae.
   6424..6582    +  CDS            ble (fragment): BLE_KLEPN - Experimental evidence at protein level: Swiss-Prot protein existence level 1. Binding protein with a strong affinity to the bleomycin family of antibiotics. Binds to CL990; an antimitotic-antibiotic compound. From Klebsiella pneumoniae.
   6577..6698    +  polyA_signal   SV40 poly(A) signal: SV40 polyadenylation signal
   6771..6787    -  protein_bind   lac operator: The lac repressor binds to the lac operator to inhibit transcription in E. coli. This inhibition can be relieved by adding lactose or isopropyl-β-D-thiogalactopyranoside (IPTG). lac repressor encoded by lacI
   6795..6825    -  promoter       lac promoter: promoter for the E. coli lac operon
   6840..6861    -  protein_bind   CAP binding site: CAP binding activates transcription in the presence of cAMP. E. coli catabolite activator protein
   6874..6966    -  CDS            lacI (fragment): lac repressor; lacI; The lac repressor binds to the lac operator to inhibit transcription in E. coli. This inhibition can be relieved by adding lactose or isopropyl-β-D-thiogalactopyranoside (IPTG).
   7149..7734    -  rep_origin     ori: high-copy-number ColE1/pMB1/pBR322/pUC origin of replication
   7905..8765    -  CDS            AmpR: β-lactamase; bla; confers resistance to ampicillin, carbenicillin, and related antibiotics
   8766..8870    -  promoter       AmpR promoter: bla
   8929..8981    -  misc_feature   bom (fragment): basis of mobility region from pBR322
   9136..9515    +  enhancer       CMV enhancer: human cytomegalovirus immediate early enhancer
   9516..9719    +  promoter       CMV promoter: human cytomegalovirus (CMV) immediate early promoter
   9715..9748    +  LTR            5' LTR (truncated) (fragment): truncated 5' long terminal repeat (LTR) from HIV-1
   9764..9782    +  promoter       T7 promoter: promoter for bacteriophage T7 RNA polymerase
