[The description below was written by a language model from this plasmid's Addgene catalogue record and pLannotate feature annotations shown in this document.]
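Description:
pcDNA3.1 Flag YFP hNKCC1 C723S C724V I725C (NT538) is a mammalian expression plasmid built on the pcDNA3.1 neo backbone, with a full sequence record of about 9.8 kb. It is propagated in E. coli from a high-copy ColE1/pUC-type origin under ampicillin selection (AmpR with its bla promoter) and also carries an f1 phage origin. For selection in mammalian cells, an SV40 enhancer/early promoter drives a neomycin phosphotransferase gene terminated by an SV40 poly(A) signal, allowing G418 selection of stable transfectants. Small annotated fragments (lac promoter/operator, lacI, ble, bom and a short HIV-1 LTR-like match) appear to be backbone remnants or partial matches rather than functional parts.

The expression cassette uses the CMV immediate-early enhancer and promoter, followed by a T7 promoter, to drive a single fusion reading frame: an N-terminal 3xFLAG epitope (with an enterokinase site), a yellow fluorescent protein annotated as mCitrine, and then human NKCC1 (SLC12A2), the Na-K-Cl cotransporter that mediates electroneutral cation-chloride transport and contributes to ionic balance and cell volume regulation. Transcription ends at the bGH polyadenylation signal. The NKCC1 cDNA is synthetic, designed with convenient restriction sites, and was inserted between NheI and PmeI sites. This version derives from the wild-type parent construct (NT17) and carries three adjacent substitutions; the name and purpose give them as C723S, C724V and I725C, whereas the mutation field lists C722S, C723V and I724C, a one-residue numbering discrepancy that the record does not resolve.

The plasmid is used to express the tagged mutant cotransporter in mammalian cells, with the FLAG tag supporting antibody-based detection or purification and the YFP supporting fluorescence visualisation. The record does not state the specific rationale for these mutations.
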