Addgene plasmid #50903: pcDNA3.1 Flag YFP hNKCC1 C723S C724V I725C (NT538)
Purpose: Expresses human NKCC1 C723S C724V I725C mutant with an N-terminal 3xFLAG-YFP tag in mammalian cells. cDNA is synthetic, containing convenient restriction sites.
Depositing lab: Biff Forbush. Depositing organization: Yale University.
Backbone
  Vector backbone: pcDNA 3.1 neo
  Backbone manufacturer: Life Technologies
  Backbone size w/o insert (bp): 5316
  Vector type: Mammalian Expression
  Selectable markers: Neomycin (select with G418)
Growth in bacteria
  Bacterial resistance: Ampicillin, 100 μg/mL
  Growth temperature: 37°C
  Growth strain: DH5alpha
  Copy number: High Copy
Gene/Insert
  Gene/Insert name: human NKCC1 (synthetic) (alt names: Slc12A2 (synthetic); Na-K-Cl cotransporter)
  Species: H. sapiens (human), Synthetic
  Insert size (bp): 4479
  Mutation: C722S C723V I724C in hNKCC1 in NT17
  Entrez Gene: SLC12A2 (a.k.a. BSC, BSC-2, BSC2, CCC1, KILQS, NKCC1, PPP1R141)
  Promoter: CMV
  Tag / fusion protein: 3x Flag (N terminal on insert); YFP (N terminal on insert)
  Cloning method: Restriction Enzyme; 5′ cloning site NheI (not destroyed); 3′ cloning site PmeI (not destroyed)
  Sequencing primers: 5′ CMV-F; 3′ BGH-rev
Terms and licenses: Academic/Nonprofit Terms; Industry Terms: Not Available to Industry
Depositor comments: Plasmid constructed from pcDNA3.1 Flag YFP hNKCC1 WT (NT17). See Addgene plasmid# 49085 (http://www.addgene.org/49085/) for plasmid map of wild-type construct.
How to cite: pcDNA3.1 Flag YFP hNKCC1 C723S C724V I725C (NT538) was a gift from Biff Forbush (Addgene plasmid # 50903 ; http://n2t.net/addgene:50903 ; RRID:Addgene_50903)
