>Addgene plasmid #50903 | pcDNA3.1 Flag YFP hNKCC1 C723S C724V I725C (NT538) | addgene partial sequence | sequence record 78572 | CMV-F 5'-CGCAAATGGGCGGTAGGCGTG-3'
AGCTCTCTGGCTAACTAGAGAACCCACTGCTTACTGGCTTATCGAAATTAATACGACTCACTATAGGGAG
ACCCAAGCTGGCTAGCCCGGGCACGGCCGCCACCATGGGAGACTACAAAGACCATGACGGTGATTATAAA
GATCACGACATCGACTACAAGGATGACGATGACAAGGGTGACCCTACCGTCAGCAAGGGCGAGGAGCTGT
TCACCGGGGTGGTGCCCATCCTGGTCGAGCTGGACGGCGACGTAAACGGCCACAAGTTCAGCGTGTCCGG
CGAGGGCGAGGGCGATGCCACCTACGGCAAGCTGACCCTGAAGTTCATCTGCACCACCGGCAAGCTGCCC
GTGCCCTGGCCCACCCTCGTGACCACCTTCGGCTACGGCCTGATGTGCTTCGCCCGCTACCCCGACCACA
TGAAGCAGCACGACTTCTTCAAGTCCGCCATGCCCGAAGGCTACGTCCAGGAGCGCACCATCTTCTTCAA
GGACGACGGCAACTACAAGACCCGCGCCGAGGTGAAGTTCGAGGGCGACACCCTGGTGAACCGCATCGAG
CTGAAGGGCATCGACTTCAAGGAGGACGGCAACATCCTAGGGCACAAGCTGGAGTACAACTACAACAGCC
ACAACGTTTATATCATGGCCGACAAGCAGAAGAACGGCATCAAGGTGAACTTCAAGATCCGCCACAACAT
CGAGGACGGCAGCGTGCAGCTCGCCGACCACTACCAGCAGAACACCCCCATCGGCGACGGCCCCGTGCTG
CTGCCCGACAACCACTACCTGAGCTACCAGTCCAAACTGAGCAAAGACCCCAACGAGAAGCGCGATCACA
TGGTCCTGCTGGAGTTCGTGACCGCCGCCGGGATCACTCTCGGCA
