>Addgene plasmid #50903 | pcDNA3.1 Flag YFP hNKCC1 C723S C724V I725C (NT538) | addgene partial sequence | sequence record 78998 | hNKCC1-int-R 5'-ATATTTGGCTTGGTCGATGG-3'
CGTGTCCACAGATCATCAAACCAACATTTTTTGTGAAATCGTGAACAAGATGAAGTAAGGCCGGCCGTGA
GTTTGGCGCTCCTGTCATAACAAGACACTGTGGCCTAAAGTTTTTCACATGGTCCTCCACGCCAGAAAGC
CTAATACTATGTTGCAGGGCATTGAGGTAAGTCAGGGCTTGTGTAGAGGATCCCCAATTCACATCGGGTT
TTTTGTAGGTAACATAAATATAGAGACCAAGGACTATCACGTAGGTTAGCAAAGCAGCCCACCAGTTAAT
GACGAACATTACACACACAGAAAGAATTGCTCCAAGAAGTGAGATCCACATATTGTAGTATTTAAATGCC
GGTCGCCATCCTGGGCTTTTTGCCAGTGAAGCATGGAATACTGAAAAATTGATGAGGGCATAGCTGGCAA
GGAAGAAGTTTGAGATAATTGGTGCAATAACATTCAGTTCGGCAATTAAGATGAATCCAAGTGCAATTAA
GAATGTTAAGATGTAGCCACGTAATGGCTCATTATTTTTCCCATAACCTTTAGCAAACATCTGGAAAGCG
GGGTAGATGTTGTCTTTACATAGGGCCTGAAATATCTTGGGAGCACTCACTAGGGATGCTAATGCGCTAG
AAAGAGTGGCAGAGAATATGCCCGCGGAAATTAGTGGTGTAAATCCTGACACCATACTCATTACCTGAAA
GTTGTTCATTAGGCCGTAGCTACAAGGACTGGATTCACAAGATGAAAAATCAAAGTTTAATTTGCAGGCT
GCGCTAGTACAGTTTGTTAGCTCTGTTACGATAGTGTCATTAACATTACCAGTGGCATCGCGTACGACAC
AAGAACCTACAGACACGGCAATTCCTACATAAACCAATGTAGTAATTAAAATGGCTAGGAGTGTTCCTTT
